>Addgene plasmid #62146 | pMuLE ENTR CMV mCherry L5-L2 | depositor full sequence | sequence record 101430 | Full Sequence
TCGAGCATGCATCTAGAGGTACCCAGCTTTCTTGTACAAAGTTGGCATTATAAGAAAGCATTGCTTATCA
ATTTGTTGCAACGAACAGGTCACTATCAGTCAAAATAAAATCATTATTTGCCATCCAGCTGCAGGGCGGC
CGCGATATCCCCTATAGTGAGTCGTATTACATGGTCATAGCTGTTTCCTGGCAGCTCTGGCCCGTGTCTC
AAAATCTCTGATGTTACATTGCACAAGATAAAAATATATCATCATGAACAATAAAACTGTCTGCTTACAT
AAACAGTAATACAAGGGGTGTTATGAGCCATATTCAACGGGAAACGTCGAGGCCGCGATTAAATTCCAAC
ATGGATGCTGATTTATATGGGTATAAATGGGCTCGCGATAATGTCGGGCAATCAGGTGCGACAATCTATC
GCTTGTATGGGAAGCCCGATGCGCCAGAGTTGTTTCTGAAACATGGCAAAGGTAGCGTTGCCAATGATGT
TACAGATGAGATGGTCAGACTAAACTGGCTGACGGAATTTATGCCTCTTCCGACCATCAAGCATTTTATC
CGTACTCCTGATGATGCATGGTTACTCACCACTGCGATCCCCGGAAAAACAGCATTCCAGGTATTAGAAG
AATATCCTGATTCAGGTGAAAATATTGTTGATGCGCTGGCAGTGTTCCTGCGCCGGTTGCATTCGATTCC
TGTTTGTAATTGTCCTTTTAACAGCGATCGCGTATTTCGTCTCGCTCAGGCGCAATCACGAATGAATAAC
GGTTTGGTTGATGCGAGTGATTTTGATGACGAGCGTAATGGCTGGCCTGTTGAACAAGTCTGGAAAGAAA
TGCATAAACTTTTGCCATTCTCACCGGATTCAGTCGTCACTCATGGTGATTTCTCACTTGATAACCTTAT
TTTTGACGAGGGGAAATTAATAGGTTGTATTGATGTTGGACGAGTCGGAATCGCAGACCGATACCAGGAT
CTTGCCATCCTATGGAACTGCCTCGGTGAGTTTTCTCCTTCATTACAGAAACGGCTTTTTCAAAAATATG
GTATTGATAATCCTGATATGAATAAATTGCAGTTTCATTTGATGCTCGATGAGTTTTTCTAATCAGAATT
GGTTAATTGGTTGTAACACTGGCAGAGCATTACGCTGACTTGACGGGACGGCGCAAGCTCATGACCAAAA
TCCCTTAACGTGAGTTACGCGTCGTTCCACTGAGCGTCAGACCCCGTAGAAAAGATCAAAGGATCTTCTT
GAGATCCTTTTTTTCTGCGCGTAATCTGCTGCTTGCAAACAAAAAAACCACCGCTACCAGCGGTGGTTTG
TTTGCCGGATCAAGAGCTACCAACTCTTTTTCCGAAGGTAACTGGCTTCAGCAGAGCGCAGATACCAAAT
ACTGTTCTTCTAGTGTAGCCGTAGTTAGGCCACCACTTCAAGAACTCTGTAGCACCGCCTACATACCTCG
CTCTGCTAATCCTGTTACCAGTGGCTGCTGCCAGTGGCGATAAGTCGTGTCTTACCGGGTTGGACTCAAG
ACGATAGTTACCGGATAAGGCGCAGCGGTCGGGCTGAACGGGGGGTTCGTGCACACAGCCCAGCTTGGAG
CGAACGACCTACACCGAACTGAGATACCTACAGCGTGAGCTATGAGAAAGCGCCACGCTTCCCGAAGGGA
GAAAGGCGGACAGGTATCCGGTAAGCGGCAGGGTCGGAACAGGAGAGCGCACGAGGGAGCTTCCAGGGGG
AAACGCCTGGTATCTTTATAGTCCTGTCGGGTTTCGCCACCTCTGACTTGAGCGTCGATTTTTGTGATGC
TCGTCAGGGGGGCGGAGCCTATGGAAAAACGCCAGCAACGCGGCCTTTTTACGGTTCCTGGCCTTTTGCT
GGCCTTTTGCTCACATGTTCTTTCCTGCGTTATCCCCTGATTCTGTGGATAACCGTATTACCGCCTTTGA
GTGAGCTGATACCGCTCGCCGCAGCCGAACGACCGAGCGCAGCGAGTCAGTGAGCGAGGAAGCGGAAGAG
CGCCCAATACGCAAACCGCCTCTCCCCGCGCGTTGGCCGATTCATTAATGCAGCTGGCACGACAGGTTTC
CCGACTGGAAAGCGGGCAGTGAGCGCAACGCAATTAATACGCGTACCGCTAGCCAGGAAGAGTTTGTAGA
AACGCAAAAAGGCCATCCGTCAGGATGGCCTTCTGCTTAGTTTGATGCCTGGCAGTTTATGGCGGGCGTC
CTGCCCGCCACCCTCCGGGCCGTTGCTTCACAACGTTCAAATCCGCTCCCGGCGGATTTGTCCTACTCAG
GAGAGCGTTCACCGACAAACAACAGATAAAACGAAAGGCCCAGTCTTCCGACTGAGCCTTTCGTTTTATT
TGATGCCTGGCAGTTCCCTACTCTCGCGTTAACGCTAGCATGGATGTTTTCCCAGTCACGACGTTGTAAA
ACGACGGCCAGTCTTAAGCTCGGGCCCCAAATAATGATTTTATTTTGACTGATAGTGACCTGTTCGTTGC
AACAAATTGATGAGCAATGCTTTTTTATAATGCCAACTTTGTATACAAAAGTTGGCGATGTACGGGCCAG
ATATACGCGTTGACATTGATTATTGACTAGTTATTAATAGTAATCAATTACGGGGTCATTAGTTCATAGC
CCATATATGGAGTTCCGCGTTACATAACTTACGGTAAATGGCCCGCCTGGCTGACCGCCCAACGACCCCC
GCCCATTGACGTCAATAATGACGTATGTTCCCATAGTAACGCCAATAGGGACTTTCCATTGACGTCAATG
GGTGGAGTATTTACGGTAAACTGCCCACTTGGCAGTACATCAAGTGTATCATATGCCAAGTACGCCCCCT
ATTGACGTCAATGACGGTAAATGGCCCGCCTGGCATTATGCCCAGTACATGACCTTATGGGACTTTCCTA
CTTGGCAGTACATCTACGTATTAGTCATCGCTATTACCATGGTGATGCGGTTTTGGCAGTACATCAATGG
GCGTGGATAGCGGTTTGACTCACGGGGATTTCCAAGTCTCCACCCCATTGACGTCAATGGGAGTTTGTTT
TGGCACCAAAATCAACGGGACTTTCCAAAATGTCGTAACAACTCCGCCCCATTGACGCAAATGGGCGGTA
GGCGTGTACGGTGGGAGGTCTATATAAGCAGAGCTCTCTGGCTAACTAGAGAACCCACTGCTTACTGGCT
TATCGAAATTAATACGACTCACTATAGGGAGACCCAAGCTTGGTACCGAGCTCGGATCCGGAGGCTTTTT
TGGAGGCCTAGGCTTTTGCAAAAAGCTTACCATGGTGAGCAAGGGCGAGGAGGATAACATGGCCATCATC
AAGGAGTTCATGCGCTTCAAGGTGCACATGGAGGGCTCCGTGAACGGCCACGAGTTCGAGATCGAGGGCG
AGGGCGAGGGCCGCCCCTACGAGGGCACCCAGACCGCCAAGCTGAAGGTGACCAAGGGTGGCCCCCTGCC
CTTCGCCTGGGACATCCTGTCCCCTCAGTTCATGTACGGCTCCAAGGCCTACGTGAAGCACCCCGCCGAC
ATCCCCGACTACTTGAAGCTGTCCTTCCCCGAGGGCTTCAAGTGGGAGCGCGTGATGAACTTCGAGGACG
GCGGCGTGGTGACCGTGACCCAGGACTCCTCCCTGCAGGACGGCGAGTTCATCTACAAGGTGAAGCTGCG
CGGCACCAACTTCCCCTCCGACGGCCCCGTAATGCAGAAGAAGACCATGGGCTGGGAGGCCTCCTCCGAG
CGGATGTACCCCGAGGACGGCGCCCTGAAGGGCGAGATCAAGCAGAGGCTGAAGCTGAAGGACGGCGGCC
ACTACGACGCTGAGGTCAAGACCACCTACAAGGCCAAGAAGCCCGTGCAGCTGCCCGGCGCCTACAACGT
CAACATCAAGTTGGACATCACCTCCCACAACGAGGACTACACCATCGTGGAACAGTACGAACGCGCCGAG
GGCCGCCACTCCACCGGCGGCATGGACGAGCTGTACAAGTAAGTCGACAATCC
Features (pLannotate 1.2.2; 15 found; start..end, strand, type, name):
     21..120     -  protein_bind   attL2: mutant version of attL; recombination site for the Gateway® LR reaction LR Clonase™
    151..169     -  promoter       T7 promoter: promoter for bacteriophage T7 RNA polymerase
    303..1112    +  CDS            KanR: aminoglycoside phosphotransferase; aph(3')-Ia; confers resistance to kanamycin in bacteria or G418 (Geneticin®) in eukaryotes
   1259..1847    +  rep_origin     ori: high-copy-number ColE1/pMB1/pBR322/pUC origin of replication
   2030..2122    +  CDS            lacI (fragment): lac repressor; lacI; The lac repressor binds to the lac operator to inhibit transcription in E. coli. This inhibition can be relieved by adding lactose or isopropyl-β-D-thiogalactopyranoside (IPTG).
   2177..2204    -  terminator     rrnB T2 terminator: transcription terminator T2 from the E. coli rrnB gene
   2336..2379    +  terminator     rrnB T1 terminator: Escherichia coli rrnB; transcription terminator T1 from the E. coli rrnB gene
   2426..2462    -  CDS            lacZα (fragment): LacZα fragment of β-galactosidase; lacZ fragment
   2479..2574    +  protein_bind   attL5: mutant version of attL; recombination site for the Gateway® LR reaction LR Clonase™
   2602..2981    +  enhancer       CMV enhancer: human cytomegalovirus immediate early enhancer
   2982..3185    +  promoter       CMV promoter: human cytomegalovirus (CMV) immediate early promoter
   3181..3214    +  LTR            5' LTR (truncated) (fragment): truncated 5' long terminal repeat (LTR) from HIV-1
   3230..3248    +  promoter       T7 promoter: promoter for bacteriophage T7 RNA polymerase
   3280..3312    +  promoter       SV40 promoter (fragment): SV40 early promoter
   3322..4029    +  CDS            mCherry: mCherry is a basic (constitutively fluorescent) red fluorescent protein published in 2004, derived from Discosoma sp.. It is reported to be a very rapidly-maturing monomer with low acid sensitivity.
