[The description below was written by a language model from this plasmid's Addgene catalogue record and pLannotate feature annotations shown in this document.]
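Description:
pMuLE ENTR CMV mCherry L5-L2 is a 4,043 nt Gateway entry plasmid from the MuLE (Multiple Lentiviral Expression) modular cloning system, built to contribute one expression module to a multi-fragment lentiviral vector assembled by MultiSite Gateway recombination. It is maintained in E. coli at high copy through a ColE1/pUC-type origin and selected with kanamycin via an aminoglycoside phosphotransferase gene. The record does not name a parental backbone. However, the rrnB T1 and T2 terminators upstream of the recombination cassette, the flanking M13 sequencing primer sites and the short lacI and lacZα remnants are typical of standard Gateway entry vector architecture, where the terminators shield the insert from read-through transcription in bacteria.

The payload lies between an attL5 site and an attL2 site. It consists of the human cytomegalovirus immediate early enhancer and promoter driving the coding sequence of mCherry, a rapidly maturing monomeric red fluorescent protein derived from Discosoma. The short stretches annotated between promoter and reporter (a truncated HIV-1 LTR fragment, a T7 promoter and an SV40 promoter fragment) are only a few dozen bases each and are probably linker or carry-over sequence rather than functional elements. No polyadenylation signal is annotated within the module.

In an LR Clonase reaction, the attL5 and attL2 sites dictate the position and orientation of this cassette, so it joins other entry modules carrying compatible att sites as they are combined into a destination vector. The L5-L2 configuration places it as the final module in such an assembly. The resulting constructs express mCherry constitutively in mammalian cells, providing a fluorescent marker for transduced cells alongside other genetic elements delivered in the same vector.
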