Addgene plasmid #62146: pMuLE ENTR CMV mCherry L5-L2
Purpose: MuLE (Multiple Lentiviral Expression) Entry vector containing a CMV promoter and mCherry module. Compatible with MultiSite Gateway cloning
Depositing lab: Ian Frew. Depositing organization: University of Zurich. Publication: A versatile modular vector system for rapid combinatorial mammalian genetics. Albers J, Danzer C, Rechsteiner M, Lehmann H, Brandt LP, Hejhal T, Catalano A, Busenhart P, Goncalves AF, Brandt S, Bode PK, Bode-Lesniewska B, Wild PJ, Frew IJ. J Clin Invest. 2015 Mar 9. pii: 79743. doi: 10.1172/JCI79743. PubMed 25751063.
Backbone
  Vector backbone: N/A
  Vector type: Mammalian Expression ; MuLE Gateway Entry Vector
Growth in bacteria
  Bacterial resistance: Kanamycin, 50 μg/mL
  Growth temperature: 37°C
  Growth strain: DH5alpha
  Copy number: High Copy
Gene/Insert
  Gene/Insert name: mCherry
  Species: Synthetic
  Promoter: CMV
  Cloning method: Gateway Cloning
  Sequencing primers: 5′ M13-fwd; 3′ M13-rev
Terms and licenses: Academic/Nonprofit Terms; Industry Terms: Not Available to Industry
How to cite: pMuLE ENTR CMV mCherry L5-L2 was a gift from Ian Frew (Addgene plasmid # 62146 ; http://n2t.net/addgene:62146 ; RRID:Addgene_62146)
