>Addgene plasmid #62146 | pMuLE ENTR CMV mCherry L5-L2 | addgene partial sequence | sequence record 103739 | M13-F20 5'-TGTAAAACGACGGCCAGT-3'
GACTGATAGTGACCTGTTCGTTGCAACAAATTGATGAGCAATGCTTTTTTATAATGCCAACTTTGTATAC
AAAAGTTGGCGATGTACGGGCCAGATATACGCGTTGACATTGATTATTGACTAGTTATTAATAGTAATCA
ATTACGGGGTCATTAGTTCATAGCCCATATATGGAGTTCCGCGTTACATAACTTACGGTAAATGGCCCGC
CTGGCTGACCGCCCAACGACCCCCGCCCATTGACGTCAATAATGACGTATGTTCCCATAGTAACGCCAAT
AGGGACTTTCCATTGACGTCAATGGGTGGAGTATTTACGGTAAACTGCCCACTTGGCAGTACATCAAGTG
TATCATATGCCAAGTACGCCCCCTATTGACGTCAATGACGGTAAATGGCCCGCCTGGCATTATGCCCAGT
ACATGACCTTATGGGACTTTCCTACTTGGCAGTACATCTACGTATTAGTCATCGCTATTACCATGGTGAT
GCGGTTTTGGCAGTACATCAATGGGCGTGGATAGCGGTTTGACTCACGGGGATTTCCAAGTCTCCACCCC
ATTGACGTCAATGGGAGTTTGTTTTGGCACCAAAATCAACGGGACTTTCCAAAATGTCGTAACAACTCCG
CCCCATTGACGCAAATGGGCGGTAGGCGTGTACGGTGGGAGGTCTATATAAGCAGAGCTCTCTGGCTAAC
TAGAGAACCCACTGCTTACTGGCTTATCGAAATTAATACGACTCACTATA
