>Addgene plasmid #62146 | pMuLE ENTR CMV mCherry L5-L2 | addgene partial sequence | sequence record 103740 | M13-Rev 5'-CAGGAAACAGCTATGACC-3'
TAATGATTTTATTTTGACTGATAGTGACCTGTTCGTTGCAACAAATTGATAAGCAATGCTTTCTTATAAT
GCCAACTTTGTACAAGAAAGCTGGGTACCTCTAGATGCATGCTCGAGGATTGTCGACTTACTTGTACAGC
TCGTCCATGCCGCCGGTGGAGTGGCGGCCCTCGGCGCGTTCGTACTGTTCCACGATGGTGTAGTCCTCGT
TGTGGGAGGTGATGTCCAACTTGATGTTGACGTTGTAGGCGCCGGGCAGCTGCACGGGCTTCTTGGCCTT
GTAGGTGGTCTTGACCTCAGCGTCGTAGTGGCCGCCGTCCTTCAGCTTCAGCCTCTGCTTGATCTCGCCC
TTCAGGGCGCCGTCCTCGGGGTACATCCGCTCGGAGGAGGCCTCCCAGCCCATGGTCTTCTTCTGCATTA
CGGGGCCGTCGGAGGGGAAGTTGGTGCCGCGCAGCTTCACCTTGTAGATGAACTCGCCGTCCTGCAGGGA
GGAGTCCTGGGTCACGGTCACCACGCCGCCGTCCTCGAAGTTCATCACGCGCTCCCACTTGAAGCCCTCG
GGGAAGGACAGCTTCAAGTAGTCGGGGATGTCGGCGGGGTGCTTCACGTAGGCCTTGGAGCCGTACATGA
ACTGAGGGGACAGGATGTCCCA
